Addgene plasmid #66270: DRD3-Tango
Purpose: Expression of G protein-coupled receptors for PRESTO-Tango: parallel receptorome expression and screening via transcriptional output, with transcriptional activation following arrestin translocation
Depositing lab: Bryan Roth. Depositing organization: University of North Carolina at Chapel Hill. Publication: PRESTO-Tango as an open-source resource for interrogation of the druggable human GPCRome. Kroeze WK, Sassano MF, Huang XP, Lansu K, McCorvy JD, Giguere PM, Sciaky N, Roth BL. Nat Struct Mol Biol. 2015 May;22(5):362-9. doi: 10.1038/nsmb.3014. Epub 2015 Apr 20. PubMed 25895059.
Backbone
  Vector backbone: empty Tango
  Backbone size w/o insert (bp): 6632
  Vector type: Mammalian Expression
  Selectable markers: Neomycin (select with G418)
Growth in bacteria
  Bacterial resistance: Ampicillin, 100 μg/mL
  Growth temperature: 37°C
  Growth strain: DH5alpha
  Copy number: High Copy
Gene/Insert
  Gene/Insert name: DRD3
  Species: H. sapiens (human)
  Insert size (bp): 1200
  Entrez Gene: DRD3 (a.k.a. D3DR, ETM1, FET1)
  Promoter: CMV
  Tag / fusion protein: FLAG (N terminal on backbone)
  Cloning method: Restriction Enzyme; 5′ cloning site NotI (not destroyed); 3′ cloning site XhoI (unknown if destroyed)
  Sequencing primers: 5′ CMV-F; 3′ Tet-R
Terms and licenses: Academic/Nonprofit Terms; Industry Terms: Not Available to Industry
Depositor comments: Please note: Most of the PRESTO-Tango vectors do not contain the XhoI cut site downstream of the tTA sequence and instead carry an XbaI site. If you need to perform an XhoI digest we recommend sequencing with a forward primer at the C-terminus of tTA to determine which of the two sites is present. Suggested primer: 5-gagctccacttagacggcgagg-3. Original backbone was pcDNA3.1(+). These plasmids were generated as part of the Illuminating the Druggable Genome (IDG) program sponsored by the NIH Common Fund. The goal of this program is to identify, gather, and distribute information and resources for proteins that currently are not well-studied yet belong to commonly drug-targeted protein families: protein kinases, non-olfactory G-protein coupled receptors (GPCRs), and ion channels. The IDG program is designed to develop fundamental research tools for understudied proteins, elucidate their function, and disseminate the IDG-related resources and data to the greater scientific community.
How to cite: DRD3-Tango was a gift from Bryan Roth (Addgene plasmid # 66270 ; http://n2t.net/addgene:66270 ; RRID:Addgene_66270)
