[The description below was written by a language model from this plasmid's Addgene catalogue record.]
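Description:
DRD3-Tango is a mammalian expression plasmid from the PRESTO-Tango collection, a set of G protein-coupled receptor constructs built for parallel screening of receptor activation through a transcriptional readout. It is based on an "empty Tango" backbone of about 6.6 kb that was itself derived from pcDNA3.1(+). It is maintained in E. coli as a high-copy plasmid under ampicillin selection, and it carries a neomycin resistance marker so that transfected mammalian cells can be selected with G418.

The insert is the human dopamine D3 receptor gene (DRD3, roughly 1.2 kb), expressed from the CMV promoter. It was cloned by restriction digestion with a retained NotI site at the 5′ end. The backbone supplies an N-terminal FLAG tag, which can be used to detect the receptor, and the depositor's notes indicate a tTA (tetracycline transactivator) sequence downstream of the receptor. The record gives XhoI as the 3′ site. However, it cautions that most vectors in this series carry an XbaI site after tTA instead, so the identity of that site should be checked by sequencing.

In the Tango design, as the stated purpose summarises, agonist-driven arrestin translocation to the receptor leads to transcriptional activation, converting receptor engagement into a reporter signal that does not depend on the receptor's G protein coupling. The record does not list the other fusion elements of the Tango module, such as any protease cleavage site or C-terminal tail, nor the reporter cell line needed. The plasmid was generated under a programme aimed at producing tools for understudied druggable protein families. It is suited to ligand profiling and screening at DRD3, alone or alongside the rest of the GPCR panel.
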