>Addgene plasmid #66270 | DRD3-Tango | depositor partial sequence | sequence record 113153 | empty Tango
GACGGATCGGGAGATCTCCCGATCCCCTATGGTGCACTCTCAGTACAATCTGCTCTGATGCCGCATAGTT
AAGCCAGTATCTGCTCCCTGCTTGTGTGTTGGAGGTCGCTGAGTAGTGCGCGAGCAAAATTTAAGCTACA
ACAAGGCAAGGCTTGACCGACAATTGCATGAAGAATCTGCTTAGGGTTAGGCGTTTTGCGCTGCTTCGCG
ATGTACGGGCCAGATATACGCGTTGACATTGATTATTGACTAGTTATTAATAGTAATCAATTACGGGGTC
ATTAGTTCATAGCCCATATATGGAGTTCCGCGTTACATAACTTACGGTAAATGGCCCGCCTGGCTGACCG
CCCAACGACCCCCGCCCATTGACGTCAATAATGACGTATGTTCCCATAGTAACGCCAATAGGGACTTTCC
ATTGACGTCAATGGGTGGAGTATTTACGGTAAACTGCCCACTTGGCAGTACATCAAGTGTATCATATGCC
AAGTACGCCCCCTATTGACGTCAATGACGGTAAATGGCCCGCCTGGCATTATGCCCAGTACATGACCTTA
TGGGACTTTCCTACTTGGCAGTACATCTACGTATTAGTCATCGCTATTACCATGGTGATGCGGTTTTGGC
AGTACATCAATGGGCGTGGATAGCGGTTTGACTCACGGGGATTTCCAAGTCTCCACCCCATTGACGTCAA
TGGGAGTTTGTTTTGGCACCAAAATCAACGGGACTTTCCAAAATGTCGTAACAACTCCGCCCCATTGACG
CAAATGGGCGGTAGGCGTGTACGGTGGGAGGTCTATATAAGCAGAGCTCTCTGGCTAACTAGAGAACCCA
CTGCTTACTGGCTTATCGAAATTAATACGACTCACTATAGGGAGACCCAAGCTGGCTAGCGTTTAAACTT
AAGCTTGGTACCGAGCTCGGATCCACTAGTCCAGTGTGGTGGAATTCTGCAGATATCCAGCACAGTGGCG
GCCGCGCCACCATGAAGACGATCATCGCCCTGAGCTACATCTTCTGCCTGGTATTCGCCGACTACAAGGA
CGATGATGACGCCAGCATCGATACCGGTGGACGCACCCCACCCAGCCTGGGTCCCCAAGATGAGTCCTGC
ACCACCGCCAGCTCCTCCCTGGCCAAGGACACTTCATCGACCGGTGAGAACCTGTACTTCCAGCTAAGAT
TAGATAAAAGTAAAGTGATTAACAGCGCATTAGAGCTGCTTAATGAGGTCGGAATCGAAGGTTTAACAAC
CCGTAAACTCGCCCAGAAGCTAGGTGTAGAGCAGCCTACATTGTATTGGCATGTAAAAAATAAGCGGGCT
TTGCTCGACGCCTTAGCCATTGAGATGTTAGATAGGCACCATACTCACTTTTGCCCTTTAGAAGGGGAAA
GCTGGCAAGATTTTTTACGTAATAACGCTAAAAGTTTTAGATGTGCTTTACTAAGTCATCGCGATGGAGC
AAAAGTACATTTAGGTACACGGCCTACAGAAAAACAGTATGAAACTCTCGAAAATCAATTAGCCTTTTTA
TGCCAACAAGGTTTTTCACTAGAGAATGCATTATATGCACTCAGCGCTGTGGGGCATTTTACTTTAGGTT
GCGTATTGGAAGATCAAGAGCATCAAGTCGCTAAAGAAGAAAGGGAAACACCTACTACTGATAGTATGCC
GCCATTATTACGACAAGCTATCGAATTATTTGATCACCAAGGTGCAGAGCCAGCCTTCTTATTCGGCCTT
GAATTGATCATATGCGGATTAGAAAAACAACTTAAATGTGAAAGTGGGTCCGCGTACAGCCGCGCGCGTA
CGAAAAACAATTACGGGTCTACCATCGAGGGCCTGCTCGATCTCCCGGACGACGACGCCCCCGAAGAGGC
GGGGCTGGCGGCTCCGCGCCTGTCCTTTCTCCCCGCGGGACACACGCGCAGACTGTCGACGGCCCCCCCG
ACCGATGTCAGCCTGGGGGACGAGCTCCACTTAGACGGCGAGGACGTGGCGATGGCGCATGCCGACGCGC
TAGACGATTTCGATCTGGACATGTTGGGGGACGGGGATTCCCCGGGTCCGGGATTTACCCCCCACGACTC
CGCCCCCTACGGCGCTCTGGATATGGCCGACTTCGAGTTTGAGCAGATGTTTACCGATGCCCTTGGAATT
GACGAGTACGGTGGGTAGCTCGAGTCTAGAGGGCCCGTTTAAACCCGCTGATCAGCCTCGACTGTGCCTT
CTAGTTGCCAGCCATCTGTTGTTTGCCCCTCCCCCGTGCCTTCCTTGACCCTGGAAGGTGCCACTCCCAC
TGTCCTTTCCTAATAAAATGAGGAAATTGCATCGCATTGTCTGAGTAGGTGTCATTCTATTCTGGGGGGT
GGGGTGGGGCAGGACAGCAAGGGGGAGGATTGGGAAGACAATAGCAGGCATGCTGGGGATGCGGTGGGCT
CTATGGCTTCTGAGGCGGAAAGAACCAGCTGGGGCTCTAGGGGGTATCCCC
[124 nt withheld, positions 2502-2625]
C
[91 nt withheld, positions 2627-2717]
A
[49 nt withheld, positions 2719-2767]
CCTTTGACGTTGGAGTCCACGTTCTTT
[37 nt withheld, positions 2795-2831]
ACCCTATCTCGGTCTATTCTTTTGATTTATAAGGGATTTTGCCGATTTCGGCCTATTGGTTAAAAAATGA
GCTGATTTAACAAAAATTTAACGCGAATTAATTCTGTGGAATGTGTGTCAGTTAGGGTGTGGAAAGTCCC
CAGGCTCCCCAGCAGGCAGAAGTATGCAAAGCATGCATCTCAATTAGTCAGCAACCAGGTGTGGAAAGTC
CCCAGGCTCCCCAGCAGGCAGAAGTATGCAAAGCATGCATCTCAATTAGTCAGCAACCATAGTCCCGCCC
CTAACTCCGCCCATCCCGCCCCTAACTCCGCCCAGTTCCGCCCATTCTCCGCCCCATGGCTGACTAATTT
TTTTTATTTATGCAGAGGCCGAGGCCGCCTCTGCCTCTGAGCTATTCCAGAAGTAGTGAGGAGGCTTTTT
TGGAGGCCTAGGCTTTTGCAAAAAGCTCCCGGGAGCTTGTATATCCATTTTCGGATCTGATCAAGAGACA
GGATGAGGATCGTTTCGCATGATTGAACAAGATGGATTGCACGCAGGTTCTCCGGCCGCTTGGGTGGAGA
GGCTATTCGGCTATGACTGGGCACAACAGACAATCGGCTGCTCTGATGCCGCCGTGTTCCGGCTGTCAGC
GCAGGGGCGCCCGGTTCTTTTTGTCAAGACCGACCTGTCCGGTGCCCTGAATGAACTGCAGGACGAGGCA
GCGCGGCTATCGTGGCTGGCCACGACGGGCGTTCCTTGCGCAGCTGTGCTCGACGTTGTCACTGAAGCGG
GAAGGGACTGGCTGCTATTGGGCGAAGTGCCGGGGCAGGATCTCCTGTCATCTCACCTTGCTCCTGCCGA
GAAAGTATCCATCATGGCTGATGCAATGCGGCGGCTGCATACGCTTGATCCGGCTACCTGCCCATTCGAC
CACCAAGCGAAACATCGCATCGAGCGAGCACGTACTCGGATGGAAGCCGGTCTTGTCGATCAGGATGATC
TGGACGAAGAGCATCAGGGGCTCGCGCCAGCCGAACTGTTCGCCAGGCTCAAGGCGCGCATGCCCGACGG
CGAGGATCTCGTCGTGACCCATGGCGATGCCTGCTTGCCGAATATCATGGTGGAAAATGGCCGCTTTTCT
GGATTCATCGACTGTGGCCGGCTGGGTGTGGCGGACCGCTATCAGGACATAGCGTTGGCTACCCGTGATA
TTGCTGAAGAGCTTGGCGGCGAATGGGCTGACCGCTTCCTCGTGCTTTACGGTATCGCCGCTCCCGATTC
GCAGCGCATCGCCTTCTATCGCCTTCTTGACGAGTTCTTCTGAGCGGGACTCTGGGGTTCGAAATGACCG
ACCAAGCGACGCCCAACCTGCCATCACGAGATTTCGATTCCACCGCCGCCTTCTATGAAAGGTTGGGCTT
CGGAATCGTTTTCCGGGACGCCGGCTGGATGATCCTCCAGCGCGGGGATCTCATGCTGGAGTTCTTCGCC
CACCCCAACTTGTTTATTGCAGCTTATAATGGTTACAAATAAAGCAATAGCATCACAAATTTCACAAATA
AAGCATTTTTTTCACTGCATTCTAGTTGTGGTTTGTCCAAACTCATCAATGTATCTTATCATGTCTGTAT
ACCGTCGACCTCTAGCTAGAGCTTGGCGTAATCATGGTCATAGCTGTTTCCTGTGTGAAATTGTTATCCG
CTCACAATTCCACACAACATACGAGCCGGAAGCATAAAGTGTAAAGCCTGGGGTGCCTAATGAGTGAGCT
AACTCACATTAATTGCGTTGCGCTCACTGCCCGCTTTCCAGTCGGGAAACCTGTCGTGCCAGCTGCATTA
ATGAATCGGCCAACGCGCGGGGAGAGGCGGTTTGCGTATTGGGCGCTCTTCCGCTTCCTCGCTCACTGAC
TCGCTGCGCTCGGTCGTTCGGCTGCGGCGAGCGGTATCAGCTCACTCAAAGGCGGTAATACGGTTATCCA
CAGAATCAGGGGATAACGCAGGAAAGAACATGTGAGCAAAAGGCCAGCAAAAGGCCAGGAACCGTAAAAA
GGCCGCGTTGCTGGCGTTTTTCCATAGGCTCCGCCCCCCTGACGAGCATCACAAAAATCGACGCTCAAGT
CAGAGGTGGCGAAACCCGACAGGACTATAAAGATACCAGGCGTTTCCCCCTGGAAGCTCCCTCGTGCGCT
CTCCTGTTCCGACCCTGCCGCTTACCGGATACCTGTCCGCCTTTCTCCCTTCGGGAAGCGTGGCGCTTTC
TCATAGCTCACGCTGTAGGTATCTCAGTTCGGTGTAGGTCGTTCGCTCCAAGCTGGGCTGTGTGCACGAA
CCCCCCGTTCAGCCCGACCGCTGCGCCTTATCCGGTAACTATCGTCTTGAGTCCAACCCGGTAAGACACG
ACTTATCGCCACTGGCAGCAGCCACTGGTAACAGGATTAGCAGAGCGAGGTATGTAGGCGGTGCTACAGA
GTTCTTGAAGTGGTGGCCTAACTACGGCTACACTAGAAGAACAGTATTTGGTATCTGCGCTCTGCTGAAG
CCAGTTACCTTCGGAAAAAGAGTTGGTAGCTCTTGATCCGGCAAACAAACCACCGCTGGTAGCGGTTTTT
TTGTTTGCAAGCAGCAGATTACGCGCAGAAAAAAAGGATCTCAAGAAGATCCTTTGATCTTTTCTACGGG
GTCTGACGCTCAGTGGAACGAAAACTCACGTTAAGGGATTTTGGTCATGAGATTATCAAAAAGGATCTTC
ACCTAGATCCTTTTAAATTAAAAATGAAGTTTTAAATCAATCTAAAGTATATATGAGTAAACTTGGTCTG
ACAGTTACCAATGCTTAATCAGTGAGGCACCTATCTCAGCGATCTGTCTATTTCGTTCATCCATAGTTGC
CTGACTCCCCGTCGTGTAGATAACTACGATACGGGAGGGCTTACCATCTGGCCCCAGTGCTGCAATGATA
CCGCGAGACCCACGCTCACCGGCTCCAGATTTATCAGCAATAAACCAGCCAGCCGGAAGGGCCGAGCGCA
GAAGTGGTCCTGCAACTTTATCCGCCTCCATCCAGTCTATTAATTGTTGCCGGGAAGCTAGAGTAAGTAG
TTCGCCAGTTAATAGTTTGCGCAACGTTGTTGCCATTGCTACAGGCATCGTGGTGTCACGCTCGTCGTTT
GGTATGGCTTCATTCAGCTCCGGTTCCCAACGATCAAGGCGAGTTACATGATCCCCCATGTTGTGCAAAA
AAGCGGTTAGCTCCTTCGGTCCTCCGATCGTTGTCAGAAGTAAGTTGGCCGCAGTGTTATCACTCATGGT
TATGGCAGCACTGCATAATTCTCTTACTGTCATGCCATCCGTAAGATGCTTTTCTGTGACTGGTGAGTAC
TCAACCAAGTCATTCTGAGAATAGTGTATGCGGCGACCGAGTTGCTCTTGCCCGGCGTCAATACGGGATA
ATACCGCGCCACATAGCAGAACTTTAAAAGTGCTCATCATTGGAAAACGTTCTTCGGGGCGAAAACTCTC
AAGGATCTTACCGCTGTTGAGATCCAGTTCGATGTAACCCACTCGTGCACCCAACTGATCTTCAGCATCT
TTTACTTTCACCAGCGTTTCTGGGTGAGCAAAAACAGGAAGGCAAAATGCCGCAAAAAAGGGAATAAGGG
CGACACGGAAATGTTGAATACTCATACTCTTCCTTTTTCAATATTATTGAAGCATTTATCAGGGTTATTG
TCTCATGAGCGGATACATATTTGAATGTATTTAGAAAAATAAACAAATAGGGGTTCCGCGCACATTTCCC
CGAAAAGTGCCACCTGACGTC
