>Addgene plasmid #66270 | DRD3-Tango | depositor partial sequence | sequence record 113154 | DRD3
ATGGCATCTCTGAGCCAGCTGAGTGGCCACCTGAACTACACCTGTGGGGCAGAGAACTCCACAGGTGCCA
GCCAGGCCCGCCCACATGCCTACTATGCCCTCTCCTACTGCGCGCTCATCCTGGCCATCGTCTTCGGCAA
TGGCCTGGTGTGCATGGCTGTGCTGAAGGAGCGGGCCCTGCAGACTACCACCAACTACTTAGTAGTGAGC
CTGGCTGTGGCAGACTTGCTGGTGGCCACCTTGGTGATGCCCTGGGTGGTATACCTGGAGGTGACAGGTG
GAGTCTGGAATTTCAGCCGCATTTGCTGTGATGTTTTTGTCACCCTGGATGTCATGATGTGTACAGCCAG
CATCCTTAATCTCTGTGCCATCAGCATAGACAGGTACACTGCAGTGGTCATGCCCGTTCACTACCAGCAT
GGCACGGGACAGAGCTCCTGTCGGCGCGTGGCCCTCATGATCACGGCCGTCTGGGTACTGGCCTTTGCTG
TGTCCTGCCCTCTTCTGTTTGGCTTTAATACCACAGAGGACCCCACTGTCTGCTCCATCTCCAACCCTGA
TTTTGTCATCTACTCTTCAGTGGTGTCCTTCTACCTGCCCTTTGGAGTGACTGTCCTTGTCTATGCCAGA
ATCTATGTGGTGCTGAAACAAAGGAGACGGAAAAGGATCCTCACTCGACAGAACAGTCAGTGCAACAGTG
TCAGGCCTGGCTTCCCCCAGCAAACCCTCTCTCCTGACCCGGCACATCTGGAGCTGAAGCGTTACTACAG
CATCTGCCAGGACACTGCCTTGGGTGGACCAGGCTTCCAAGAAAGAGGAGGAGAGTTGAAAAGAGAGGAG
AAGACTCGGAATTCCCTGAGTCCCACCATAGCGCCCAAGCTCAGCTTAGAAGTTCGAAAACTCAGCAATG
GCAGATTATCGACATCTTTGAAGCTGGGGCCCCTGCAACCTCGGGGAGTGCCACTTCGGGAGAAGAAGGC
AACCCAAATGGTGGCCATTGTGCTTGGGGCCTTCATTGTCTGCTGGCTGCCCTTCTTCTTGACCCATGTT
CTCAATACCCACTGCCAGACATGCCACGTGTCCCCAGAGCTTTACAGTGCCACGACATGGCTGGGCTACG
TGAATAGCGCCCTCAACCCTGTGATCTATACCACCTTCAATATCGAGTTCCGGAAAGCCTTCCTCAAGAT
CCTGTCTTGC
