>Addgene plasmid #66270 | DRD3-Tango | addgene partial sequence | sequence record 117628 | CMV-F 5'-CGCAAATGGGCGGTAGGCGTG-3'
TCTCTGGCTAACTAGAGAACCCACTGCTTACTGGCTTATCGAAATTAATACGACTCACTATAGGGAGACC
CAAGCTGGCTAGCGTTTAAACTTAAGCTTGGTACCGAGCTCGGATCCACTAGTCCAGTGTGGTGGAATTC
TGCAGATATCCAGCACAGTGGCGGCCGCGCCACCATGAAGACGATCATCGCCCTGAGCTACATCTTCTGC
CTGGTATTCGCCGACTACAAGGACGATGATGACGCCAGCATCGATATGGCATCTCTGAGCCAGCTGAGTG
GCCACCTGAACTACACCTGTGGGGCAGAGAACTCCACAGGTGCCAGCCAGGCCCGCCCACATGCCTACTA
TGCCCTCTCCTACTGCGCGCTCATCCTGGCCATCGTCTTCGGCAATGGCCTGGTGTGCATGGCTGTGCTG
AAGGAGCGGGCCCTGCAGACTACCACCAACTACTTAGTAGTGAGCCTGGCTGTGGCAGACTTGCTGGTGG
CCACCTTGGTGATGCCCTGGGTGGTATACCTGGAGGTGACAGGTGGAGTCTGGAATTTCAGCCGCATTTG
CTGTGATGTTTTTGTCACCCTGGATGTCATGATGTGTACAGCCAGCATCCTTAATCTCTGTGCCATCAGC
ATAGACAGGTACACTGCAGTGGTCATGCCCGTTCACTACCAGCATGGCACGGGACAGAGCTCCTGTCGGC
GCGTGGCCCTCATGATCACGGCCGTCTGGGTACTGGCCTTTGCTGTGTCCTGCCCTCTTCTGTTTGGCTT
TAATACCACAGAGGACCCCACTGTCTGCTCCATCTCCAACCCTGATTTTGTCATCTACTCTTCAGTGGTG
TCCTTCTACCTGCCCTTTGGAGTGACTGTCCTTGTCTATGCCAGAATCTATGTGGTGCTGAAACAAAGGA
GACGGAAAAGGATCCTCACTCGACAGAACAGTCAGTGCAACAGTGTCAGGCCTGGCTTCCCCCAGCAAAC
CCTCTCTCCTGACCCGGCACATCTGGAGCTGAAGCGTTACTACAGCATCTGCCAGGACACTGCCTTGGGT
GGACCAGGCTTCCAAGAAAGA
