>Addgene plasmid #66270 | DRD3-Tango | addgene partial sequence | sequence record 118056 | Tet-R 5'-GGCGAGTTTACGGGTTGTTA-3'
CTCTAATGCGCTGTTAATCACTTTACTTTTATCTAATCTTAGCTGGAAGTACAGGTTCTCACCGGTCGAT
GAAGTGTCCTTGGCCAGGGAGGAGCTGGCGGTGGTGCAGGACTCATCTTGGGGACCCAGGCTGGGTGGGG
TGCGTCCACCGGTATCGATGCAAGACAGGATCTTGAGGAAGGCTTTCCGGAACTCGATATTGAAGGTGGT
ATAGATCACAGGGTTGAGGGCGCTATTCACGTAGCCCAGCCATGTCGTGGCACTGTAAAGCTCTGGGGAC
ACGTGGCATGTCTGGCAGTGGGTATTGAGAACATGGGTCAAGAAGAAGGGCAGCCAGCAGACAATGAAGG
CCCCAAGCACAATGGCCACCATTTGGGTTGCCTTCTTCTCCCGAAGTGGCACTCCCCGAGGTTGCAGGGG
CCCCAGCTTCAAAGATGTCGATAATCTGCCATTGCTGAGTTTTCGAACTTCTAAGCTGAGCTTGGGCGCT
ATGGTGGGACTCAGGGAATTCCGAGTCTTCTCCTCTCTTTTCAACTCTCCTCCTCTTTCTTGGAAGCCTG
GTCCACCCAAGGCAGTGTCCTGGCAGATGCTGTAGTAACGCTTCAGCTCCAGATGTGCCGGGTCAGGAGA
GAGGGTTTGCTGGGGGAAGCCAGGCCTGACACTGTTGCACTGACTGTTCTGTCGAGTGAGGATCCTTTTC
CGTCTCCTTTGTTTCAGCACCACATAGATTCTGGCATAGACAAGGACAGTCACTCCAAAGGGCAGGTAGA
AGGACACCACTGAAGAGTAGATGACAAAATCAGGGTTGGAGATGGAGCAGACAGTGGGGTCCTCTGTGGT
ATTAAAGCCAAACAGAAGAGGGCAGGACACAGCAAAGGCCAGTACCCAGACGGCCGTGATCATGAGGGCC
ACGCGCCGACAGGAGCTCTGTCCCGTGCCATGCTGGTAGTGAACGGGCATGACCACTGCAGTGTACCTGT
CTATGCTGATGGCACAGAGATTAAGGATGCTGGCTGTACACATCATGACATCCAGGGTGACAAAAACATC
